Addgene plasmid #188971: pREDawn-MCS
Purpose: (Empty Backbone) For red light-induced bacterial expression of gene of interest
Depositing lab: Heikki Takala. Depositing organization: University of Jyvaskyla. Publication: Optogenetic Control of Bacterial Expression by Red Light. Multamaki E, Garcia de Fuentes A, Sieryi O, Bykov A, Gerken U, Ranzani AT, Kohler J, Meglinski I, Moglich A, Takala H. ACS Synth Biol. 2022 Aug 23. doi: 10.1021/acssynbio.2c00259. PubMed 35998606.
Backbone
  Vector backbone: pUC
  Vector type: Bacterial Expression
Growth in bacteria
  Bacterial resistance: Kanamycin, 50 μg/mL
  Growth temperature: 37°C
  Growth strain: DH5alpha
  Copy number: Low Copy
Gene/Insert
  Cloning method: Restriction Enzyme
  Sequencing primers: 3′ T7term
Terms and licenses: Academic/Nonprofit Terms; Industry Terms: Not Available to Industry
Depositor comments: The CmpX131 strain can also be used and is described in Mathes et al. 2009 J Mol Biol.
How to cite: pREDawn-MCS was a gift from Heikki Takala (Addgene plasmid # 188971)
