[The description below was written by a language model from this plasmid's Addgene catalogue record and pLannotate feature annotations shown in this document.]
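Description:
pREDawn-MCS is an empty bacterial expression backbone of about 8.9 kb, designed so that a gene cloned into it is expressed in E. coli in response to red light. It is selected with kanamycin through an aph(3')-Ia KanR cassette. Replication relies on a ColE1/pMB1-type origin accompanied by rop and the pBR322 bom region, which fits the recorded low copy number even though the catalogue names the backbone as pUC. An f1 origin and leftover tetracycline-resistance fragments are also annotated; these appear to be remnants of parental vectors.

The light-sensing part sits downstream of a lacIq promoter. It comprises a Deinococcus radiodurans bacteriophytochrome chromophore-binding region (annotated DrCBD, which needs biliverdin as cofactor), followed by a fragment of the Bradyrhizobium FixL histidine kinase and then the full response regulator FixJ. This layout suggests a chimeric red-light-responsive sensor kinase that controls FixJ phosphorylation. A gap between the lacIq promoter and DrCBD is unannotated, so any additional gene there, such as one supplying the chromophore, cannot be confirmed from the table.

On the opposite strand lies lambda cI repressor fused to an LVA-variant ssrA degradation tag and followed by rrnB T1 and T7Te terminators. This looks like an inverter stage, in which FixJ-driven cI would repress the promoter of the output cassette, although neither the FixJ-responsive nor the cI-repressed promoter is annotated.

The output region carries a T7 gene 10 RBS, His-tag fragments, a thrombin site, a T7 tag leader and a T7 terminator, resembling a pET-style multiple cloning site. Genes of interest are inserted here by restriction cloning for optogenetic control of expression.
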