Features (pLannotate 1.2.2; 25 found; start..end, strand, type, name):
     26..73      -  terminator     T7 terminator: transcription terminator for bacteriophage T7 RNA polymerase
     81..130     -  CDS            SET1 (fragment): solubility-enhancement tag derived from T7 phage gene 10B
    140..157     -  CDS            9xHis (fragment): 9xHis affinity tag
    206..236     -  CDS            T7 tag (gene 10 leader) (fragment): leader peptide from bacteriophage T7 gene 10 promotes efficient translation in E. coli
    240..257     -  CDS            thrombin site: thrombin recognition and cleavage site
    268..284     -  CDS            capTEV™ (fragment): composite tag for in vivo biotinylation, TEV protease cleavage, and 6xHis tagging
    303..325     -  RBS            RBS: efficient ribosome binding site from bacteriophage T7 gene 10 (Olins and Rangwala, 1989)
    401..428     -  terminator     T7Te terminator: phage T7 early transcription terminator
    444..515     -  terminator     rrnB T1 terminator: transcription terminator T1 from the E. coli rrnB gene
    563..595     -  CDS            ssrA tag (LVA): C-terminal peptide that mediates degradation in bacteria through the ClpXP and ClpAP proteases (McGinness et al., 2006) mutant LVA variant that confers accelerated degradation under some conditions (Andersen et al., 1998)
    596..1306    -  CDS            cI (sequence partly withheld): RPC1_LAMBD - Experimental evidence at protein level: Swiss-Prot protein existence level 1. Acts as a transcriptional repressor that allows virus to establish and maintain latency. Prevents both the viral DNA replication and the exit programs. Clamps the two operator OL (operator left made of OL1, OL2 and OL3 sites) and OR (operator right made of OR1, OR2 and OR3 sites) together by binding to them and arranging the intervening DNA in a loop. This step allows repression of lytic pR and pL promoters by binding to OL1, OL2, OR1 and OR2 simultaneously. The binding of cI on OR2 additionally activate
   1585..1864    +  CDS            TcR (fragment): tetracycline efflux protein; tet; confers resistance to tetracycline
   1872..1949    +  promoter       lacIq promoter: lacI (mutant); In the lacIq allele, a single base change in the promoter boosts expression of the lacI gene about 10-fold.
   2555..3517    +  CDS            DrCBD: DrCBD is a basic (constitutively fluorescent) long stokes shift fluorescent protein published in 2009, derived from Deinococcus radiodurans. It requires the cofactor biliverdin for fluorescence.
   4057..4073    +  CDS            Csy4 (fragment): CRISPR-associated endoribonuclease responsible for pre-crRNA processing in Pseudomonas aeruginosa (Haurwitz et al., 2010)
   4073..4789    +  CDS            fixL (fragment): FIXL_BRADU - Experimental evidence at protein level: Swiss-Prot protein existence level 1. Putative oxygen sensor; modulates the activity of FixJ, a transcriptional activator of nitrogen fixation fixK gene. FixL probably acts as a kinase that phosphorylates FixJ. From Bradyrhizobium diazoefficiens (strain JCM 10833 / BCRC 13528 / IAM 13628 / NBRC 14792 / USDA 110).
   4807..5421    +  CDS            fixJ: FIXJ_BRADU - Protein inferred from homology: Swiss-Prot protein existence level 3. FixJ, when activated by FixL, induces the expression of both nifA, required for activation of classical nif and fix genes, and fixK, required for FixN activation. From Bradyrhizobium diazoefficiens (strain JCM 10833 / BCRC 13528 / IAM 13628 / NBRC 14792 / USDA 110).
   5465..5756    +  CDS            TcR (fragment): tetracycline efflux protein; tet; confers resistance to tetracycline
   5828..6208    -  CDS            YPB1_ECOLX: Protein predicted: Swiss-Prot protein existence level 4. From Escherichia coli.
   6225..6416    +  CDS            rop: Rop protein, which maintains plasmids at low copy number; rop
   6518..6657    +  misc_feature   bom: basis of mobility region from pBR322
   6843..7431    -  rep_origin     ori: high-copy-number ColE1/pMB1/pBR322/pUC origin of replication
   7553..8368    +  CDS            KanR: aminoglycoside phosphotransferase; aph(3')-Ia; confers resistance to kanamycin in bacteria or G418 (Geneticin®) in eukaryotes
   8377..8434    -  promoter       AmpR promoter (fragment): bla
   8487..8915    -  rep_origin     f1 ori (sequence partly withheld): f1 bacteriophage origin of replication; arrow indicates direction of (+) strand synthesis
>Addgene plasmid #188971 | pREDawn-MCS | addgene full sequence | sequence record 373257 | Addgene NGS Result
ATCCGGATATAGTTCCTCCTTTCAGCAAAAAACCCCTCAAGACCCGTTTAGAGGCCCCAAGGGGTTATGC
TAGTTATTGCTCAGCGGTGGCAGCAGCCAACTCAGCTTCCTTTCGGGCTTTGTTAGCAGCCGGATCTCAG
TGGTGGTGGTGGTGGTGCTCGAGTGCGGCCGCAAGCTTGTCGACGGAGCTCGAATTCGGATCCGACCATT
TGCTGTCCACCAGTCATGCTAGCCATATGGCTGCCGCGCGGCACCAGGCCGCTGCTGTGATGATGATGAT
GATGGCTGCTGCCCATGGTATATCTCCTTCTTAAAGTTAAACAAAATTATTTCTAGAGCAACCATTATCA
CCGCCAGAGGTAAAATAGTCAACACGCACGGTGTTACTCTAGTATATAAACGCAGAAAGGCCCACCCGAA
GGTGAGCCAGTGTGACTCTAGTAGAGAGCGTTCACCGACAAACAACAGATAAAACGAAAGGCCCAGTCTT
TCGACTGAGCCTTTCGTTTTATTTGATGCCTGGCTCTAGTAGCGATCTACACTAGCACTATCAGCGTTAT
TAAGCTACTAAAGCGTAGTTTTCGTCGTTTGCAGCGCCAAACGTCTCTTCAGGCCACTGACTAGCGATAA
CTTTCCCCACAACGGAACAACTCTCATTGCATGGGATCATTGGGTACTGTGGGTTTAGTGGTTGTAAAAA
CACCTGACCGCTATCCCTGATCAGTTTCTTGAAGGTAAACTCATCACCCCCAAGTCTGGCTATGCAGAAA
TCACCTGGCTCAACAGCCTGCTCAGGGTCAACGAGAATTAACATTCCGTCAGGAAAGCTTGGCTTGGAGC
CTGTTGGTGCGGTCATGGAATTACCTTCAACCTCAAGCCAGAATGCAGAATCACTGGCTTTTTTGGTTGT
GCTTACCCATCTCTCCGCATCACCTTTGGTAAAGGTTCTAAGCTCAGGTGAGAACATCCCTGCCTGAACA
TGAGAAAAAACAGGGTACTCATACTCACTTCTAAGTGACGGCTGCAT
[261 nt withheld, positions 1028-1288]
TTTCTTTTTTGTGCTCATCTAGTATTTCTCCTCTTTTCTAGACTCCGTTGTGATGACGCATTGGTACGCG
GTATCGGGAGGTTCGAAAATTTCGAGCGATATCTTAAGGGGGGTGCCTTACGTAGAACCCCGTAGGTCAT
GCCCGAGGCCGGTCCTGGATGGCGCGGCGGATACGCTTGAGCAGGTTTTCGTCGAGAAGCGGCTTCAAAA
CCACGTCTTTTACGCCGGCCTCGGCGGCCCGGGTCGAGATGTTTTCGTCCGGATAGCCGGTGATCAGGAT
CACGGGCGTAGATCTCGATCCTCTACGCCGGACGCATCGTGGCCGGCATCACCGGCGCCACAGGTGCGGT
TGCTGGCGCCTATATCGCCGACATCACCGATGGGGAAGATCGGGCTCGCCACTTCGGGCTCATGAGCGCT
TGTTTCGGCGTGGGTATGGTGGCAGGCCCCGTGGCCGGGGGACTGTTGGGCGCCATCTCCTTGCATGCAC
CATTCCTTGCGGCGGCGGTGCTCAACGGCCTCAACCTACTACTGGGCTGCTTCCTAATGCAGGAGTCGCA
TAAGGGAGAGCGTCGAGATCCCGGACACCATCGAATGGTGCAAAACCTTTCGCGGTATGGCATGATAGCG
CCCGGAAGAGAGTCAATTGAGGGTGGTGAATGTGCTCCGACTCATGATCATGAAGCTTTTACAAAGGGAG
ACCCTGGACCTGCACCGCGAGGTCGAGGCCCTGATGCCCGTGATGAGTGAGACGCTGACCCGGCGGGGCT
ATCTGGAGGTGCTGCGGCGCCTGCAAGCGGTGGTCGCGCCGCTGGAAGCACAACTCGACGCCCTGCCGCT
GCCGGACGAGCTGGCGTGGCCCGAGCGCCGCAAGGCCCATCTGCTCGCTCTGGACCTTGCCGTAATGGGG
GAAGGGCCGTCAAATCAGCAGGCGCCACTGTCTGTGCCCGAGCTGACCACTCTGGCGCAGGCCTTCGGAG
CGCTTTACGTGCTTGAAGGCGCGACGCTAGGCGGACAGCTCATCAGCCGCCATCTCAGGCGCACGCTGGG
GCTAAGCCCTGAGCAGGGCAGCGCCTATTTCTCCGGCTATGGCCCCCAGACCGGCCCGCGCTGGCGCTCG
TTCGGGGAAGTGCTGGAAGCCAGCGTGCCGGCAGAAGACGCGGCAGAGGTCGTGGCGGGAGCGCGGCAGA
CCTTCGGGGCCTTCCGCCGCGCCTTGCAGGGGCTGTCGGAAGCTGAAGCGGTCCAAGTGCCTGAGGTCGC
CCACGCATGAGCCGGGACCCGTTGCCCTTTTTTCCACCGCTTTACCTTGGTGGCCCGGAAATTACCACCG
AGAACTGCGAGCGCGAGCCGATTCATATTCCCGGCAGCATCCAGCCGCACGGCGCCCTGCTCACTGCCGA
CGGGCACAGCGGCGAGGTGCTCCAGATGAGCCTCAACGCGGCCACTTTTCTGGGACAGGAACCCACAGTG
CTGCGCGGACAGACCCTCGCCGCACTGCTGCCCGAGCAGTGGCCCGCGCTGCAAGCGGCCCTGCCCCCCG
GCTGCCCCGACGCCCTGCAATACCGCGCAACGCTGGACTGGCCTGCCGCCGGGCACCTTTCGCTGACGGT
GCACCGGGTCGGCGAGTTGCTGATTCTGGAATTCGAGCCGACGGAGGCCTGGGACAGCACCGGGCCGCAC
GCGCTGCGCAACGCGATGTTCGCGCTCGAAAGTGCCCCCAACCTGCGGGCGCTGGCCGAGGTGGCGACCC
AGACGGTCCGCGAGCTGACGGGCTTTGACCGGGTGATGCTCTACAAATTTGCCCCCGACGCCACCGGCGA
AGTGATTGCCGAGGCCCGCCGTGAGGGGCTGCACGCCTTTCTGGGCCACCGTTTTCCCGCGTCGGACATT
CCGGCGCAGGCCCGCGCGCTCTACACCCGGCACCTGCTGCGCCTGACCGCCGACACCCGCGCCGCCGCCG
TGCCGCTCGATCCCGTCCTCAACCCGCAGACGAATGCGCCCACCCCGCTGGGCGGCGCCGTGCTGCGCGC
CACCTCGCCCATGCACATGCAGTACCTGCGGAACATGGGCGTCGGGTCGAGCCTGTCGGTGTCGGTGGTG
GTCGGCGGCCAGCTCTGGGGCCTGATCGCCTGCCACCACCAGACGCCCTACGTGTTGCCGCCCGACCTGC
GAACCACGCTCGAATACCTGGGCCGCTTGCTGAGCCTGCAAGTTCAGGTCAAGGAAGCGGCGGACGTGGC
GGCCTTTCGCCAGAGCCTGCGGGAGCACCACGCGCGGGTGGCCCTCGCGGCGGCGCACTCGCTCTCGCCG
CACGACACCCTCAGTGACCCGGCGCTTGACCTGCTGGGCCTGATGCGGGCCGGGGGCCTGATTCTGCGTT
TCGAGGGCCGCTGGCAGACGTTGGGTGAAGTGCCGCCTGCCCCGGCGGTGGACGCGCTGCTGGCGTGGCT
CGAAACCCAGCCGGGCGCCCTGGTCCAGACCGACGCGCTAGGCCAACTGTGGCCCGCCGGCGCCGATCTC
GCCCCCAGCGCAGCGGGCCTGCTCGCCATCAGCGTGGGCGAGGGCTGGTCGGAGTGCCTCGTCTGGCTGC
GGCCCGAACTGCGGCTGGAGGTCGCCTGGGGCGGGGCCACTCCTGACCAGGCGAAAGACGACCTCGGGCC
GCGCCACTCATTCGACACCTACCTCGAAGAAAAACGCGGCTACGCCGAGCCCTGGCATCCCGGCGAAATC
GAGGAGGCGCAGGATCTACGTGACACATTGACCGGGGCGCTGGGCGAGCGCCTGCTCCAGGAACTGCAAT
CCGAGCTCGTCCACGTCTCCAGGCTGAGCGCCATGGGCGAAATGGCGTCCGCGCTCGCGCACGAGCTCAA
CCAGCCGCTGGCGGCGATCAGCAACTACATGAAGGGCTCGCGGCGGCTGCTTGCCGGCAGCAGTGATCCG
AACACACCGAAGGTCGAAAGCGCCCTGGACCGCGCCGCCGAGCAGGCGCTGCGCGCCGGCCAGATCATCC
GGCGCCTGCGCGACTTCGTTGCCCGCGGCGAATCGGAGAAGCGGGTCGAGAGTCTCTCCAAGCTGATCGA
GGAGGCCGGCGCGCTCGGGCTTGCCGGCGCGCGCGAGCAGAACGTGCAGCTCCGCTTCAGTCTCGATCCG
GGCGCCGATCTCGTTCTCGCCGACCGGGTGCAGATCCAGCAGGTCCTGGTCAACCTGTTCCGCAACGCGC
TGGAAGCGATGGCTCAGTCGCAGCGACGCGAGCTCGTCGTCACCAACACCCCCGCCGCCGACGACATGAT
CGAGGTCGAAGTGTCCGACACCGGCAGCGGTTTCCAGGACGACGTCATTCCGAACCTGTTTCAGACTTTC
TTCACCACCAAGGACACCGGCATGGGCGTGGGACTGTCCATCAGCCGCTCGATCATCGAAGCTCACGGCG
GGCGCATGTGGGCCGAGAGCAACGCATCGGGCGGGGCGACCTTCCGCTTCACCCTCCCGGCAGCCGACGA
GATGATAGGAGGTCTAGCATGACGACCAAGGGACATATCTACGTCATCGACGACGACGCGGCGATGCGGG
ATTCGCTGAATTTCCTGCTGGATTCTGCCGGCTTCGGCGTCACGCTGTTTGACGACGCGCAAGCCTTTCT
CGACGCCCTGCCGGGTCTCTCCTTCGGCTGCGTCGTCTCCGACGTGCGCATGCCGGGCCTTGACGGCATC
GAGCTGTTGAAGCGGATGAAGGCGCAGCAAAGCCCCTTTCCGATCCTCATCATGACCGGTCACGGCGACG
TGCCGCTCGCGGTCGAGGCGATGAAGTTAGGGGCGGTCGACTTTCTGGAAAAGCCTTTCGAGGACGACCG
CCTCACCGCCATGATCGAATCGGCGATCCGCCAGGCCGAGCCGGCCGCCAAGAGCGAGGCCGTCGCGCAG
GATATCGCCGCCCGCGTCGCCTCGTTGAGCCCCAGGGAGCGCCAGGTCATGGAAGGGCTGATCGCCGGCC
TTTCCAACAAGCTGATCGCCCGCGAGTACGACATCAGCCCGCGCACCATCGAGGTGTATCGGGCCAACGT
CATGACCAAGATGCAGGCCAACAGCCTTTCGGAGCTGGTTCGCCTCGCGATGCGCGCCGGCATGCTCAAC
GATTGACAATTGATGTAAGTTAGCTCACTCATTAGGCACCGGGATCTCGACCGATGCCCTTGAGAGCCTT
CAACCCAGTCAGCTCCTTCCGGTGGGCGCGGGGCATGACTATCGTCGCCGCACTTATGACTGTCTTCTTT
ATCATGCAACTCGTAGGACAGGTGCCGGCAGCGCTCTGGGTCATTTTCGGCGAGGACCGCTTTCGCTGGA
GCGCGACGATGATCGGCCTGTCGCTTGCGGTATTCGGAATCTTGCACGCCCTCGCTCAAGCCTTCGTCAC
TGGTCCCGCCACCAAACGTTTCGGCGAGAAGCAGGCCATTATCGCCGGCATGGCGGCCCCACGGGTGCGC
ATGATCGTGCTCCTGTCGTTGAGGACCCGGCTAGGCTGGCGGGGTTGCCTTACTGGTTAGCAGAATGAAT
CACCGATACGCGAGCGAACGTGAAGCGACTGCTGCTGCAAAACGTCTGCGACCTGAGCAACAACATGAAT
GGTCTTCGGTTTCCGTGTTTCGTAAAGTCTGGAAACGCGGAAGTCAGCGCCCTGCACCATTATGTTCCGG
ATCTGCATCGCAGGATGCTGCTGGCTACCCTGTGGAACACCTACATCTGTATTAACGAAGCGCTGGCATT
GACCCTGAGTGATTTTTCTCTGGTCCCGCCGCATCCATACCGCCAGTTGTTTACCCTCACAACGTTCCAG
TAACCGGGCATGTTCATCATCAGTAACCCGTATCGTGAGCATCCTCTCTCGTTTCATCGGTATCATTACC
CCCATGAACAGAAATCCCCCTTACACGGAGGCATCAGTGACCAAACAGGAAAAAACCGCCCTTAACATGG
CCCGCTTTATCAGAAGCCAGACATTAACGCTTCTGGAGAAACTCAACGAGCTGGACGCGGATGAACAGGC
AGACATCTGTGAATCGCTTCACGACCACGCTGATGAGCTTTACCGCAGCTGCCTCGCGCGTTTCGGTGAT
GACGGTGAAAACCTCTGACACATGCAGCTCCCGGAGACGGTCACAGCTTGTCTGTAAGCGGATGCCGGGA
GCAGACAAGCCCGTCAGGGCGCGTCAGCGGGTGTTGGCGGGTGTCGGGGCGCAGCCATGACCCAGTCACG
TAGCGATAGCGGAGTGTATACTGGCTTAACTATGCGGCATCAGAGCAGATTGTACTGAGAGTGCACCATT
GCGGTGTGAAATACCGCACAGATGCGTAAGGAGAAAATACCGCATCAGGCGCTCTTCCGCTTCCTCGCTC
ACTGACTCGCTGCGCTCGGTCGTTCGGCTGCGGCGAGCGGTATCAGCTCACTCAAAGGCGGTAATACGGT
TATCCACAGAATCAGGGGATAACGCAGGAAAGAACATGTGAGCAAAAGGCCAGCAAAAGGCCAGGAACCG
TAAAAAGGCCGCGTTGCTGGCGTTTTTCCATAGGCTCCGCCCCCCTGACGAGCATCACAAAAATCGACGC
TCAAGTCAGAGGTGGCGAAACCCGACAGGACTATAAAGATACCAGGCGTTTCCCCCTGGAAGCTCCCTCG
TGCGCTCTCCTGTTCCGACCCTGCCGCTTACCGGATACCTGTCCGCCTTTCTCCCTTCGGGAAGCGTGGC
GCTTTCTCATAGCTCACGCTGTAGGTATCTCAGTTCGGTGTAGGTCGTTCGCTCCAAGCTGGGCTGTGTG
CACGAACCCCCCGTTCAGCCCGACCGCTGCGCCTTATCCGGTAACTATCGTCTTGAGTCCAACCCGGTAA
GACACGACTTATCGCCACTGGCAGCAGCCACTGGTAACAGGATTAGCAGAGCGAGGTATGTAGGCGGTGC
TACAGAGTTCTTGAAGTGGTGGCCTAACTACGGCTACACTAGAAGGACAGTATTTGGTATCTGCGCTCTG
CTGAAGCCAGTTACCTTCGGAAAAAGAGTTGGTAGCTCTTGATCCGGCAAACAAACCACCGCTGGTAGCG
GTGGTTTTTTTGTTTGCAAGCAGCAGATTACGCGCAGAAAAAAAGGATCTCAAGAAGATCCTTTGATCTT
TTCTACGGGGTCTGACGCTCAGTGGAACGAAAACTCACGTTAAGGGATTTTGGTCATGAACAATAAAACT
GTCTGCTTACATAAACAGTAATACAAGGGGTGTTATGAGCCATATTCAACGGGAAACGTCTTGCTCTAGG
CCGCGATTAAATTCCAACATGGATGCTGATTTATATGGGTATAAATGGGCTCGCGATAATGTCGGGCAAT
CAGGTGCGACAATCTATCGATTGTATGGGAAGCCCGATGCGCCAGAGTTGTTTCTGAAACATGGCAAAGG
TAGCGTTGCCAATGATGTTACAGATGAGATGGTCAGACTAAACTGGCTGACGGAATTTATGCCTCTTCCG
ACCATCAAGCATTTTATCCGTACTCCTGATGATGCATGGTTACTCACCACTGCGATCCCCGGGAAAACAG
CATTCCAGGTATTAGAAGAATATCCTGATTCAGGTGAAAATATTGTTGATGCGCTGGCAGTGTTCCTGCG
CCGGTTGCATTCGATTCCTGTTTGTAATTGTCCTTTTAACAGCGATCGCGTATTTCGTCTCGCTCAGGCG
CAATCACGAATGAATAACGGTTTGGTTGATGCGAGTGATTTTGATGACGAGCGTAATGGCTGGCCTGTTG
AACAAGTCTGGAAAGAAATGCATAAACTTTTGCCATTCTCACCGGATTCAGTCGTCACTCATGGTGATTT
CTCACTTGATAACCTTATTTTTGACGAGGGGAAATTAATAGGTTGTATTGATGTTGGACGAGTCGGAATC
GCAGACCGATACCAGGATCTTGCCATCCTATGGAACTGCCTCGGTGAGTTTTCTCCTTCATTACAGAAAC
GGCTTTTTCAAAAATATGGTATTGATAATCCTGATATGAATAAATTGCAGTTTCATTTGATGCTCGATGA
GTTTTTCTAAGAATTAATTCATGAGCGGATACATATTTGAATGTATTTAGAAAAATAAACAAATAGGGGT
TCCGCGCACATTTCCCCGAAAAGTGCCACCTAAATTGTAAGCGTTAATATTTTGTTAAAATTCGCGTTAA
ATTTTTGTTAAATCAGCTCATTTTTTAACCAATAGGCCGAAATCGGCAAAATCCCTTATAAATCAAAAGA
ATAGACCGAGATAGGGT
[37 nt withheld, positions 8586-8622]
AAAGAACGTGGACTCCAACGTCAAAGG
[49 nt withheld, positions 8650-8698]
T
[91 nt withheld, positions 8700-8790]
G
[124 nt withheld, positions 8792-8915]
CCCATTCGCCA
